Addgene plasmid #136156: pCDNA4.TO-K7-2xCSTREP
Purpose: Expresses C-terminally strep tagged Kaposi's Sarcoma Associated Herpesvirus (KSHV) K7
Depositing lab: Britt Glaunsinger. Depositing organization: University of California, Berkeley. Publication: Global mapping of herpesvirus-host protein complexes reveals a transcription strategy for late genes. Davis ZH, Verschueren E, Jang GM, Kleffman K, Johnson JR, Park J, Von Dollen J, Maher MC, Johnson T, Newton W, Jager S, Shales M, Horner J, Hernandez RD, Krogan NJ, Glaunsinger BA. Mol Cell. 2015 Jan 22;57(2):349-60. doi: 10.1016/j.molcel.2014.11.026. Epub 2014 Dec 24. PubMed 25544563.
Backbone
  Vector backbone: pCDNA4.TO
  Backbone manufacturer: Invitrogen
  Vector type: Mammalian Expression
  Selectable markers: Zeocin
Growth in bacteria
  Bacterial resistance: Ampicillin, 100 μg/mL
  Growth temperature: 37°C
  Growth strain: DH5alpha
  Copy number: High Copy
Gene/Insert
  Gene/Insert name: K7
  Species: Kaposi's sarcoma-associated herpesvirus (KSHV)
  Promoter: CMV
  Cloning method: Restriction Enzyme; 5′ cloning site Unknown (unknown if destroyed)
  Sequencing primers: 5′ CGCAAATGGGCGGTAGGCGTG; 3′ TAGAAGGCACAGTCGAGGCT
Resource information
  A portion of this plasmid was derived from a plasmid made by: cDNA of reactivated TREx BCBL-1-RTA cells
Terms and licenses: Academic/Nonprofit Terms; Industry Terms: Not Available to Industry
How to cite: pCDNA4.TO-K7-2xCSTREP was a gift from Britt Glaunsinger (Addgene plasmid # 136156 ; http://n2t.net/addgene:136156 ; RRID:Addgene_136156)
