[The description below was written by a language model from this plasmid's Addgene catalogue record and pLannotate feature annotations shown in this document.]
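Description:
pCDNA4.TO-K7-2xCSTREP is a mammalian expression plasmid built on the Invitrogen pcDNA4/TO backbone that expresses the K7 protein of Kaposi's sarcoma-associated herpesvirus (KSHV) with a C-terminal Strep tag. In E. coli it is maintained at high copy through a ColE1/pUC-type origin and selected with ampicillin via the β-lactamase gene. An f1 origin and remnants of lac regulatory sequence are also present as backbone elements. For selection in mammalian cells, an SV40 early promoter (with an adjacent bacterial EM7 promoter) drives the Sh ble gene, which confers Zeocin resistance and is followed by an SV40 polyadenylation signal.

The expression cassette uses the human CMV immediate-early enhancer and promoter. Immediately downstream are two short matches to tet operator sequence, consistent with the "TO" design: in cells that express the Tet repressor, transcription is held off until tetracycline or doxycycline is added, whereas in cells lacking the repressor the promoter acts constitutively. The K7 open reading frame follows, annotated as a viral inhibitor of host apoptosis that supports completion of lytic replication. It was derived from cDNA of reactivated TREx BCBL-1-RTA cells. The bovine growth hormone polyadenylation signal terminates the transcript. The feature table does not annotate the Strep tag itself, although the construct name indicates a tandem (2x) C-terminal tag, and the unannotated interval between the K7 coding region and the poly(A) signal would accommodate it.

The tag allows affinity capture of K7 and associated host proteins on Strep-Tactin-type resins. This fits the associated study, which mapped herpesvirus–host protein complexes on a global scale.
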