Features (pLannotate 1.2.2; 22 found; start..end, strand, type, name):
     28..80      -  misc_feature   bom (fragment): basis of mobility region from pBR322
    235..614     +  enhancer       CMV enhancer: human cytomegalovirus immediate early enhancer
    615..818     +  promoter       CMV promoter: human cytomegalovirus (CMV) immediate early promoter
    820..839     +  promoter       PLtetO-1 promoter (fragment): modified phage lambda PL promoter with tet operator sites (Lutz and Bujard, 1997)
    841..860     +  promoter       PLtetO-1 promoter (fragment): modified phage lambda PL promoter with tet operator sites (Lutz and Bujard, 1997)
    868..901     +  promoter       TRE3GV promoter (fragment): 3rd-generation Tet-responsive promoter that can be activated by binding of Tet-On® 3G, optimized for retroviral and lentiviral vectors
   1025..1402    +  CDS            K7: K7_HHV8P - Experimental evidence at protein level: Swiss-Prot protein existence level 1. Plays a role in the inhibition of host apoptosis to allow completion of the viral lytic replication and may thus favor the maintenance of persistent infection in infected host. From Human herpesvirus 8 type P (isolate GK18) (HHV-8) (Kaposi's sarcoma-associated herpesvirus).
   1548..1772    +  polyA_signal   bGH poly(A) signal: bovine growth hormone polyadenylation signal
   1776..1797    +  promoter       SV40 promoter (fragment): SV40 enhancer and early promoter
   1818..2246    +  rep_origin     f1 ori (sequence partly withheld): f1 bacteriophage origin of replication; arrow indicates direction of (+) strand synthesis
   2260..2589    +  promoter       SV40 promoter: SV40 enhancer and early promoter
   2637..2684    +  promoter       EM7 promoter: synthetic bacterial promoter&nbsp
   2703..3077    +  CDS            BleoR: antibiotic-binding protein; Sh ble from Streptoalloteichus hindustanus; confers resistance to bleomycin, phleomycin, and Zeocin™
   3087..3212    +  CDS            ble (fragment): BLE_KLEPN - Experimental evidence at protein level: Swiss-Prot protein existence level 1. Binding protein with a strong affinity to the bleomycin family of antibiotics. Binds to CL990; an antimitotic-antibiotic compound. From Klebsiella pneumoniae.
   3207..3328    +  polyA_signal   SV40 poly(A) signal: SV40 polyadenylation signal
   3401..3417    -  protein_bind   lac operator: The lac repressor binds to the lac operator to inhibit transcription in E. coli. This inhibition can be relieved by adding lactose or isopropyl-β-D-thiogalactopyranoside (IPTG). lac repressor encoded by lacI
   3425..3455    -  promoter       lac promoter: promoter for the E. coli lac operon
   3470..3491    -  protein_bind   CAP binding site: CAP binding activates transcription in the presence of cAMP. E. coli catabolite activator protein
   3504..3596    -  CDS            lacI (fragment): lac repressor; lacI; The lac repressor binds to the lac operator to inhibit transcription in E. coli. This inhibition can be relieved by adding lactose or isopropyl-β-D-thiogalactopyranoside (IPTG).
   3779..4367    -  rep_origin     ori: high-copy-number ColE1/pMB1/pBR322/pUC origin of replication
   4538..5398    -  CDS            AmpR: β-lactamase; bla; confers resistance to ampicillin, carbenicillin, and related antibiotics
   5399..5503    -  promoter       AmpR promoter: bla
>Addgene plasmid #136156 | pCDNA4.TO-K7-2xCSTREP | addgene full sequence | sequence record 267371 | Addgene NGS Result
GACGGATCGGGAGATCTCCCGATCCCCTATGGTGCACTCTCAGTACAATCTGCTCTGATGCCGCATAGTT
AAGCCAGTATCTGCTCCCTGCTTGTGTGTTGGAGGTCGCTGAGTAGTGCGCGAGCAAAATTTAAGCTACA
ACAAGGCAAGGCTTGACCGACAATTGCATGAAGAATCTGCTTAGGGTTAGGCGTTTTGCGCTGCTTCGCG
ATGTACGGGCCAGATATACGCGTTGACATTGATTATTGACTAGTTATTAATAGTAATCAATTACGGGGTC
ATTAGTTCATAGCCCATATATGGAGTTCCGCGTTACATAACTTACGGTAAATGGCCCGCCTGGCTGACCG
CCCAACGACCCCCGCCCATTGACGTCAATAATGACGTATGTTCCCATAGTAACGCCAATAGGGACTTTCC
ATTGACGTCAATGGGTGGAGTATTTACGGTAAACTGCCCACTTGGCAGTACATCAAGTGTATCATATGCC
AAGTACGCCCCCTATTGACGTCAATGACGGTAAATGGCCCGCCTGGCATTATGCCCAGTACATGACCTTA
TGGGACTTTCCTACTTGGCAGTACATCTACGTATTAGTCATCGCTATTACCATGGTGATGCGGTTTTGGC
AGTACATCAATGGGCGTGGATAGCGGTTTGACTCACGGGGATTTCCAAGTCTCCACCCCATTGACGTCAA
TGGGAGTTTGTTTTGGCACCAAAATCAACGGGACTTTCCAAAATGTCGTAACAACTCCGCCCCATTGACG
CAAATGGGCGGTAGGCGTGTACGGTGGGAGGTCTATATAAGCAGAGCTCTCCCTATCAGTGATAGAGATC
TCCCTATCAGTGATAGAGATCGTCGACGAGCTCGTTTAGTGAACCGTCAGATCGCCTGGAGACGCCATCC
ACGCTGTTTTGACCTCCATAGAAGACACCGGGACCGATCCAGCCTCCGGACTCTAGCGTTTAAACTTAAG
CTTGGTACCGAGCTCGGATCCACTAGTCCAGTGTGGTGGAATTCATGGGAACACTGGAGATAAAAGGGGC
CAGCTTGAGTCAGTTTAGCACTGGGACTGCCCAGTCACCTTGGCTGCCGCTTCACCTATGGATTTTGTGC
TCGCTGCTTGCCTTCTTGCCGCTTCTGGTTTTCATTGGTGCCGCCGATTGTGGGTTGATTGCGTCGCTTT
TGGCAATATACCCATCCTGGCTTTCGGCTAGGTTCTCCGTCCTACTTTTCCCACATTGGCCTGAGAGCTG
TAGTACAAAAAACACCGCGCGGTCTGGAGCTCTCCATAAGCCCGCAGAACAAAAGCTGCGATTTGCCCAA
AAACCTTGCCATGGCAACTATACAGTCACCCCTTGCGGGTTATTGCATTGGATTCAATCTCCAGGCCAGT
TGTCGGGGCGGCCGCTCGAGGGAGGCGGTGGATGGAGCCACCCCCAGTTCGAGAAGGGCGGCGGCAGCGG
CGGCGGCAGCGGCGGCGGCAGCTGGAGCCACCCCCAGTTCGAGAAGGGGCCCGTTTAAACCCGCTGATCA
GCCTCGACTGTGCCTTCTAGTTGCCAGCCATCTGTTGTTTGCCCCTCCCCCGTGCCTTCCTTGACCCTGG
AAGGTGCCACTCCCACTGTCCTTTCCTAATAAAATGAGGAAATTGCATCGCATTGTCTGAGTAGGTGTCA
TTCTATTCTGGGGGGTGGGGTGGGGCAGGACAGCAAGGGGGAGGATTGGGAAGACAATAGCAGGCATGCT
GGGGATGCGGTGGGCTCTATGGCTTCTGAGGCGGAAAGAACCAGCTGGGGCTCTAGGGGGTATCCCC
[124 nt withheld, positions 1818-1941]
C
[91 nt withheld, positions 1943-2033]
A
[49 nt withheld, positions 2035-2083]
CCTTTGACGTTGGAGTCCACGTTCTTT
[37 nt withheld, positions 2111-2147]
ACCCTATCTCGGTCTATTCTTTTGATTTATAAGGGATTTTGCCGATTTCGGCCTATTGGTTAAAAAATGA
GCTGATTTAACAAAAATTTAACGCGAATTAATTCTGTGGAATGTGTGTCAGTTAGGGTGTGGAAAGTCCC
CAGGCTCCCCAGCAGGCAGAAGTATGCAAAGCATGCATCTCAATTAGTCAGCAACCAGGTGTGGAAAGTC
CCCAGGCTCCCCAGCAGGCAGAAGTATGCAAAGCATGCATCTCAATTAGTCAGCAACCATAGTCCCGCCC
CTAACTCCGCCCATCCCGCCCCTAACTCCGCCCAGTTCCGCCCATTCTCCGCCCCATGGCTGACTAATTT
TTTTTATTTATGCAGAGGCCGAGGCCGCCTCTGCCTCTGAGCTATTCCAGAAGTAGTGAGGAGGCTTTTT
TGGAGGCCTAGGCTTTTGCAAAAAGCTCCCGGGAGCTTGTATATCCATTTTCGGATCTGATCAGCACGTG
TTGACAATTAATCATCGGCATAGTATATCGGCATAGTATAATACGACAAGGTGAGGAACTAAACCATGGC
CAAGTTGACCAGTGCCGTTCCGGTGCTCACCGCGCGCGACGTCGCCGGAGCGGTCGAGTTCTGGACCGAC
CGGCTCGGGTTCTCCCGGGACTTCGTGGAGGACGACTTCGCCGGTGTGGTCCGGGACGACGTGACCCTGT
TCATCAGCGCGGTCCAGGACCAGGTGGTGCCGGACAACACCCTGGCCTGGGTGTGGGTGCGCGGCCTGGA
CGAGCTGTACGCCGAGTGGTCGGAGGTCGTGTCCACGAACTTCCGGGACGCCTCCGGGCCGGCCATGACC
GAGATCGGCGAGCAGCCGTGGGGGCGGGAGTTCGCCCTGCGCGACCCGGCCGGCAACTGCGTGCACTTCG
TGGCCGAGGAGCAGGACTGACACGTGCTACGAGATTTCGATTCCACCGCCGCCTTCTATGAAAGGTTGGG
CTTCGGAATCGTTTTCCGGGACGCCGGCTGGATGATCCTCCAGCGCGGGGATCTCATGCTGGAGTTCTTC
GCCCACCCCAACTTGTTTATTGCAGCTTATAATGGTTACAAATAAAGCAATAGCATCACAAATTTCACAA
ATAAAGCATTTTTTTCACTGCATTCTAGTTGTGGTTTGTCCAAACTCATCAATGTATCTTATCATGTCTG
TATACCGTCGACCTCTAGCTAGAGCTTGGCGTAATCATGGTCATAGCTGTTTCCTGTGTGAAATTGTTAT
CCGCTCACAATTCCACACAACATACGAGCCGGAAGCATAAAGTGTAAAGCCTGGGGTGCCTAATGAGTGA
GCTAACTCACATTAATTGCGTTGCGCTCACTGCCCGCTTTCCAGTCGGGAAACCTGTCGTGCCAGCTGCA
TTAATGAATCGGCCAACGCGCGGGGAGAGGCGGTTTGCGTATTGGGCGCTCTTCCGCTTCCTCGCTCACT
GACTCGCTGCGCTCGGTCGTTCGGCTGCGGCGAGCGGTATCAGCTCACTCAAAGGCGGTAATACGGTTAT
CCACAGAATCAGGGGATAACGCAGGAAAGAACATGTGAGCAAAAGGCCAGCAAAAGGCCAGGAACCGTAA
AAAGGCCGCGTTGCTGGCGTTTTTCCATAGGCTCCGCCCCCCTGACGAGCATCACAAAAATCGACGCTCA
AGTCAGAGGTGGCGAAACCCGACAGGACTATAAAGATACCAGGCGTTTCCCCCTGGAAGCTCCCTCGTGC
GCTCTCCTGTTCCGACCCTGCCGCTTACCGGATACCTGTCCGCCTTTCTCCCTTCGGGAAGCGTGGCGCT
TTCTCATAGCTCACGCTGTAGGTATCTCAGTTCGGTGTAGGTCGTTCGCTCCAAGCTGGGCTGTGTGCAC
GAACCCCCCGTTCAGCCCGACCGCTGCGCCTTATCCGGTAACTATCGTCTTGAGTCCAACCCGGTAAGAC
ACGACTTATCGCCACTGGCAGCAGCCACTGGTAACAGGATTAGCAGAGCGAGGTATGTAGGCGGTGCTAC
AGAGTTCTTGAAGTGGTGGCCTAACTACGGCTACACTAGAAGAACAGTATTTGGTATCTGCGCTCTGCTG
AAGCCAGTTACCTTCGGAAAAAGAGTTGGTAGCTCTTGATCCGGCAAACAAACCACCGCTGGTAGCGGTG
GTTTTTTTGTTTGCAAGCAGCAGATTACGCGCAGAAAAAAAGGATCTCAAGAAGATCCTTTGATCTTTTC
TACGGGGTCTGACGCTCAGTGGAACGAAAACTCACGTTAAGGGATTTTGGTCATGAGATTATCAAAAAGG
ATCTTCACCTAGATCCTTTTAAATTAAAAATGAAGTTTTAAATCAATCTAAAGTATATATGAGTAAACTT
GGTCTGACAGTTACCAATGCTTAATCAGTGAGGCACCTATCTCAGCGATCTGTCTATTTCGTTCATCCAT
AGTTGCCTGACTCCCCGTCGTGTAGATAACTACGATACGGGAGGGCTTACCATCTGGCCCCAGTGCTGCA
ATGATACCGCGAGACCCACGCTCACCGGCTCCAGATTTATCAGCAATAAACCAGCCAGCCGGAAGGGCCG
AGCGCAGAAGTGGTCCTGCAACTTTATCCGCCTCCATCCAGTCTATTAATTGTTGCCGGGAAGCTAGAGT
AAGTAGTTCGCCAGTTAATAGTTTGCGCAACGTTGTTGCCATTGCTACAGGCATCGTGGTGTCACGCTCG
TCGTTTGGTATGGCTTCATTCAGCTCCGGTTCCCAACGATCAAGGCGAGTTACATGATCCCCCATGTTGT
GCAAAAAAGCGGTTAGCTCCTTCGGTCCTCCGATCGTTGTCAGAAGTAAGTTGGCCGCAGTGTTATCACT
CATGGTTATGGCAGCACTGCATAATTCTCTTACTGTCATGCCATCCGTAAGATGCTTTTCTGTGACTGGT
GAGTACTCAACCAAGTCATTCTGAGAATAGTGTATGCGGCGACCGAGTTGCTCTTGCCCGGCGTCAATAC
GGGATAATACCGCGCCACATAGCAGAACTTTAAAAGTGCTCATCATTGGAAAACGTTCTTCGGGGCGAAA
ACTCTCAAGGATCTTACCGCTGTTGAGATCCAGTTCGATGTAACCCACTCGTGCACCCAACTGATCTTCA
GCATCTTTTACTTTCACCAGCGTTTCTGGGTGAGCAAAAACAGGAAGGCAAAATGCCGCAAAAAAGGGAA
TAAGGGCGACACGGAAATGTTGAATACTCATACTCTTCCTTTTTCAATATTATTGAAGCATTTATCAGGG
TTATTGTCTCATGAGCGGATACATATTTGAATGTATTTAGAAAAATAAACAAATAGGGGTTCCGCGCACA
TTTCCCCGAAAAGTGCCACCTGACGTC
